Addgene plasmid #195655: pBEL2534
Purpose: Complementation of MlaC(Q115A)
Depositing lab: Gira Bhabha & Damian Ekiert. Depositing organization: NYU Grossman School of Medicine. Publication: Protein-protein interactions in the Mla lipid transport system probed by computational structure prediction and deep mutational scanning. MacRae MR, Puvanendran D, Haase MAB, Coudray N, Kolich L, Lam C, Baek M, Bhabha G, Ekiert DC. J Biol Chem. 2023 Apr 24:104744. doi: 10.1016/j.jbc.2023.104744. PubMed 37100290.
Backbone
  Vector backbone: pBAD
  Vector type: Bacterial Expression
Growth in bacteria
  Bacterial resistance: Ampicillin, 100 μg/mL
  Growth temperature: 37°C
  Growth strain: DH5alpha
  Copy number: High Copy
Gene/Insert
  Gene/Insert name: MlaC
  Species: E. coli
  Mutation: MlaC(Q115A)
  Cloning method: Gibson Cloning
Terms and licenses: Academic/Nonprofit Terms; Industry Terms: Not Available to Industry
Depositor comments: Please visit https://www.biorxiv.org/content/10.1101/2022.12.09.519820v1 for bioRxiv preprint.
How to cite: pBEL2534 was a gift from Gira Bhabha & Damian Ekiert (Addgene plasmid # 195655 ; http://n2t.net/addgene:195655 ; RRID:Addgene_195655)
