[The description below was written by a language model from this plasmid's Addgene catalogue record and pLannotate feature annotations shown in this document.]
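Description:
pBEL2534 is a 5.2 kb bacterial expression plasmid built on a pBAD backbone that carries the Escherichia coli mlaC gene with a Q115A point substitution, assembled by Gibson cloning. It replicates in E. coli from a ColE1/pMB1-type origin, listed as high copy, and is selected with ampicillin through a β-lactamase gene driven by its own promoter. An M13 phage origin is also present, which in principle allows single-stranded DNA production with helper phage. The backbone retains short, non-functional pBR322 remnants: fragments of bom, rop, the tetracycline resistance gene and its promoter.

The mlaC coding sequence sits downstream of the araBAD promoter, with the araC regulator encoded divergently upstream, so that expression responds to L-arabinose and can be titrated. Transcription ends at the rrnB region, comprising a 5S rRNA segment followed by the T1 and T2 terminators. No epitope or purification tag is annotated on the insert.

MlaC is the periplasmic component of the Mla system, which maintains outer membrane lipid asymmetry by trafficking phospholipids between the outer and inner membranes. MlaC is thought to carry lipid across the periplasm to the MlaFEDB complex at the inner membrane. The stated purpose of the plasmid is complementation with the Q115A variant, that is, supplying the mutant protein in trans to test whether it can restore Mla function. It comes from a study probing protein–protein interactions in the Mla pathway by computational structure prediction and deep mutational scanning. The record does not specify the host strain used for complementation or the role assigned to residue Q115.
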