Features (pLannotate 1.2.2; 14 found; start..end, strand, type, name):
    562..613     -  misc_feature   bom (fragment): basis of mobility region from pBR322
    729..768     -  CDS            rop (fragment): Rop protein, which maintains plasmids at low copy number; rop
    769..954     -  CDS            TcR (fragment): tetracycline efflux protein; tet; confers resistance to tetracycline
    964..982     +  promoter       tet promoter (fragment): E. coli promoter for tetracycline efflux protein gene
   1072..1950    -  CDS            araC: L-arabinose regulatory protein; araC
   1977..2261    +  promoter       araBAD promoter: araBAD; promoter of the L-arabinose operon of E. coli; the araC regulatory gene is transcribed in the opposite direction (Guzman et al., 1995)
   2308..2940    +  CDS            mlaC: MLAC_ECOLI - Also known as yrbC. Experimental evidence at protein level: Swiss-Prot protein existence level 1. Involved in a phospholipid transport pathway that maintains lipid asymmetry in the outer membrane by retrograde trafficking of phospholipids from the outer membrane to the inner membrane. May transfer phospholipid across the periplasmic space and deliver it to the MlaFEDB complex at the inner membrane. From Escherichia coli (strain K12).
   3119..3234    +  ncRNA          5S rRNA: Accession: RF00001 - 5S ribosomal RNA
   3238..3324    +  terminator     rrnB T1 terminator: Escherichia coli rrnB; transcription terminator T1 from the E. coli rrnB gene
   3416..3443    +  terminator     rrnB T2 terminator: transcription terminator T2 from the E. coli rrnB gene
   3462..3553    +  promoter       AmpR promoter: bla
   3554..4414    +  CDS            AmpR: β-lactamase; bla; confers resistance to ampicillin, carbenicillin, and related antibiotics
   4456..4836    +  rep_origin     M13 ori (sequence partly withheld): M13 bacteriophage origin of replication; arrow indicates direction of (+) strand synthesis
   5022..376     +  rep_origin     ori (across the origin): high-copy-number ColE1/pMB1/pBR322/pUC origin of replication
>Addgene plasmid #195655 | pBEL2534 | addgene full sequence | sequence record 383644 | Addgene NGS Result
TCTGCTAATCCTGTTACCAGTGGCTGCTGCCAGTGGCGATAAGTCGTGTCTTACCGGGTTGGACTCAAGA
CGATAGTTACCGGATAAGGCGCAGCGGTCGGGCTGAACGGGGGGTTCGTGCACACAGCCCAGCTTGGAGC
GAACGACCTACACCGAACTGAGATACCTACAGCGTGAGCTATGAGAAAGCGCCACGCTTCCCGAAGGGAG
AAAGGCGGACAGGTATCCGGTAAGCGGCAGGGTCGGAACAGGAGAGCGCACGAGGGAGCTTCCAGGGGGA
AACGCCTGGTATCTTTATAGTCCTGTCGGGTTTCGCCACCTCTGACTTGAGCGTCGATTTTTGTGATGCT
CGTCAGGGGGGCGGAGCCTATGGAAAAACGCCAGCAACGCGGCCTTTTTACGGTTCCTGGCCTTTTGCTG
GCCTTTTGCTCACATGTTCTTTCCTGCGTTATCCCCTGATTCTGTGGATAACCGTATTACCGCCTTTGAG
TGAGCTGATACCGCTCGCCGCAGCCGAACGACCGAGCGCAGCGAGTCAGTGAGCGAGGAAGCGGAAGAGC
GCCTGATGCGGTATTTTCTCCTTACGCATCTGTGCGGTATTTCACACCGCATAGGGTCATGGCTGCGCCC
CGACACCCGCCAACACCCGCTGACGCGCCCTGACGGGCTTGTCTGCTCCCGGCATCCGCTTACAGACAAG
CTGTGACCGTCTCCGGGAGCTGCATGTGTCAGAGGTTTTCACCGTCATCACCGAAACGCGCGAGGCAGAA
GGAGATGGCGCCCAACAGTCCCCCGGCCACGGGGCCTGCCACCATACCCACGCCGAAACAAGCGCTCATG
AGCCCGAAGTGGCGAGCCCGATCTTCCCCATCGGTGATGTCGGCGATATAGGCGCCAGCAACCGCACCTG
TGGCGCCGGTGATGCCGGCCACGATGCGTCCGGCGTAGAGGATCTGCTCATGTTTGACAGCTTATCATCG
ATGCATAATGTGCCTGTCAAATGGACGAAGCAGGGATTCTGCAAACCCTATGCTACTCCGTCAAGCCGTC
AATTGTCTGATTCGTTACCAATTATGACAACTTGACGGCTACATCATTCACTTTTTCTTCACAACCGGCA
CGGAACTCGCTCGGGCTGGCCCCGGTGCATTTTTTAAATACCCGCGAGAAATAGAGTTGATCGTCAAAAC
CAACATTGCGACCGACGGTGGCGATAGGCATCCGGGTGGTGCTCAAAAGCAGCTTCGCCTGGCTGATACG
TTGGTCCTCGCGCCAGCTTAAGACGCTAATCCCTAACTGCTGGCGGAAAAGATGTGACAGACGCGACGGC
GACAAGCAAACATGCTGTGCGACGCTGGCGATATCAAAATTGCTGTCTGCCAGGTGATCGCTGATGTACT
GACAAGCCTCGCGTACCCGATTATCCATCGGTGGATGGAGCGACTCGTTAATCGCTTCCATGCGCCGCAG
TAACAATTGCTCAAGCAGATTTATCGCCAGCAGCTCCGAATAGCGCCCTTCCCCTTGCCCGGCGTTAATG
ATTTGCCCAAACAGGTCGCTGAAATGCGGCTGGTGCGCTTCATCCGGGCGAAAGAACCCCGTATTGGCAA
ATATTGACGGCCAGTTAAGCCATTCATGCCAGTAGGCGCGCGGACGAAAGTAAACCCACTGGTGATACCA
TTCGCGAGCCTCCGGATGACGACCGTAGTGATGAATCTCTCCTGGCGGGAACAGCAAAATATCACCCGGT
CGGCAAACAAATTCTCGTCCCTGATTTTTCACCACCCCCTGACCGCGAATGGTGAGATTGAGAATATAAC
CTTTCATTCCCAGCGGTCGGTCGATAAAAAAATCGAGATAACCGTTGGCCTCAATCGGCGTTAAACCCGC
CACCAGATGGGCATTAAACGAGTATCCCGGCAGCAGGGGATCATTTTGCGCTTCAGCCATACTTTTCATA
CTCCCGCCATTCAGAGAAGAAACCAATTGTCCATATTGCATCAGACATTGCCGTCACTGCGTCTTTTACT
GGCTCTTCTCGCTAACCAAACCGGTAACCCCGCTTATTAAAAGCATTCTGTAACAAAGCGGGACCAAAGC
CATGACAAAAACGCGTAACAAAAGTGTCTATAATCACGGCAGAAAAGTCCACATTGATTATTTGCACGGC
GTCACACTTTGCTATGCCATAGCATTTTTATCCATAAGATTAGCGGATCCTACCTGACGCTTTTTATCGC
AACTCTCTACTGTTTCTCCATACCCGTTTTTTTGGGCTAGCGGCCGGCCTGGCCCGAAGGGTGAATTATG
TTTAAACGTTTAATGATGGTCGCTTTGCTGGTGATTGCACCTCTGAGTGCGGCAACCGCGGCAGACCAGA
CCAATCCGTATAAGCTGATGGACGAGGCGGCGCAGAAAACGTTCGATCGCCTGAAGAATGAGCAACCGCA
AATTCGGGCCAACCCGGATTATCTGCGTACCATTGTTGATCAGGAACTGCTGCCATACGTACAGGTGAAA
TACGCCGGTGCGCTGGTGCTGGGCCAGTATTACAAGAGTGCGACCCCTGCTCAACGTGAAGCCTACTTTG
CCGCTTTCCGTGAGTACCTGAAGCAGGCTTACGGTCAGGCGCTGGCGATGTATCACGGTGCGACCTATCA
GATTGCGCCAGAACAGCCGCTGGGCGATAAAACCATTGTGCCTATTCGCGTTACCATTATTGACCCGAAT
GGCCGTCCGCCGGTGCGTCTGGACTTCCAGTGGCGTAAAAACTCCCAGACGGGCAATTGGCAGGCTTACG
ACATGATTGCTGAAGGCGTCAGTATGATCACCACCAAACAAAACGAGTGGGGAACGCTGCTGCGTACCAA
AGGTATCGACGGCCTGACTGCGCAACTGAAATCGATTTCTCAACAGAAAATCACTCTGGAAGAGAAAAAA
TAAGGCCCAGGCGGCCGGTACCAAATTCCAGAAAAGAGACGCTGAAAAGCGTCTTTTTTCGTTTTGGTCC
TGGTCTGAGGAATGGTTGTAAGCTTGGCTGTTTTGGCGGATGAGAGAAGATTTTCAGCCTGATACAGATT
AAATCAGAACGCAGAAGCGGTCTGATAAAACAGAATTTGCCTGGCGGCAGTAGCGCGGTGGTCCCACCTG
ACCCCATGCCGAACTCAGAAGTGAAACGCCGTAGCGCCGATGGTAGTGTGGGGTCTCCCCATGCGAGAGT
AGGGAACTGCCAGGCATCAAATAAAACGAAAGGCTCAGTCGAAAGACTGGGCCTTTCGTTTTATCTGTTG
TTTGTCGGTGAACGCTCTCCTGAGTAGGACAAATCCGCCGGGAGCGGATTTGAACGTTGCGAAGCAACGG
CCCGGAGGGTGGCGGGCAGGACGCCCGCCATAAACTGCCAGGCATCAAATTAAGCAGAAGGCCATCCTGA
CGGATGGCCTTTTTGCGTTTCTACAAACTCTTTTGTTTATTTTTCTAAATACATTCAAATATGTATCCGC
TCATGAGACAATAACCCTGATAAATGCTTCAATAATATTGAAAAAGGAAGAGTATGAGTATTCAACATTT
CCGTGTCGCCCTTATTCCCTTTTTTGCGGCATTTTGCCTTCCTGTTTTTGCTCACCCAGAAACGCTGGTG
AAAGTAAAAGATGCTGAAGATCAGTTGGGTGCACGAGTGGGTTACATCGAACTGGATCTCAACAGCGGTA
AGATCCTTGAGAGTTTTCGCCCCGAAGAACGTTTTCCAATGATGAGCACTTTTAAAGTTCTGCTATGTGG
CGCGGTATTATCCCGTGTTGACGCCGGGCAAGAGCAACTCGGTCGCCGCATACACTATTCTCAGAATGAC
TTGGTTGAGTACTCACCAGTCACAGAAAAGCATCTTACGGATGGCATGACAGTAAGAGAATTATGCAGTG
CTGCCATAACCATGAGTGATAACACTGCGGCCAACTTACTTCTGACAACGATCGGAGGACCGAAGGAGCT
AACCGCTTTTTTGCACAACATGGGGGATCATGTAACTCGCCTTGATCGTTGGGAACCGGAGCTGAATGAA
GCCATACCAAACGACGAGCGTGACACCACGATGCCTGCAGCAATGGCAACAACGTTGCGCAAACTATTAA
CTGGCGAACTACTTACTCTAGCTTCCCGGCAACAATTAATAGACTGGATGGAGGCGGATAAAGTTGCAGG
ACCACTTCTGCGCTCGGCCCTTCCGGCTGGCTGGTTTATTGCTGATAAATCTGGAGCCGGTGAGCGTGGG
TCTCGCGGTATCATTGCAGCACTGGGGCCAGATGGTAAGCCCTCCCGTATCGTAGTTATCTACACGACGG
GGAGTCAGGCAACTATGGATGAACGAAATAGACAGATCGCTGAGATAGGTGCCTCACTGATTAAGCATTG
GTAACTGTCAGACCAAGTTTACTCATATATACTTTAGATTGATT
[125 nt withheld, positions 4455-4579]
C
[141 nt withheld, positions 4581-4721]
CCTTTGACGTTGGAGTCCACGTTCTTT
[37 nt withheld, positions 4749-4785]
ACCCTATCTCGGGCTATTCTTTTGATTTATAAGGGATTTTGCCGATTTCGGCCTATTGGTTAAAAAATGA
GCTGATTTAACAAAAATTTAACGCGAATTTTAACAAAATATTAACGTTTACAATTTAAAAGGATCTAGGT
GAAGATCCTTTTTGATAATCTCATGACCAAAATCCCTTAACGTGAGTTTTCGTTCCACTGAGCGTCAGAC
CCCGTAGAAAAGATCAAAGGATCTTCTTGAGATCCTTTTTTTCTGCGCGTAATCTGCTGCTTGCAAACAA
AAAAACCACCGCTACCAGCGGTGGTTTGTTTGCCGGATCAAGAGCTACCAACTCTTTTTCCGAAGGTAAC
TGGCTCAGCAGAGCGCAGATACCAAATACTGTCCTTCTAGTGTAGCCGTAGTTAGGCCACCACTTCAAGA
ACTCTGTAGCACCGCCTACATACCTCGC
